Addgene plasmid #11358: C3 luc (T1 del)
Depositing lab: Donald McDonnell. Publication: Identification of the sequences within the human complement 3 promoter required for estrogen responsiveness provides insight into the mechanism of tamoxifen mixed agonist activity. Fan JD, Wagner BL, McDonnell DP. Mol Endocrinol. 1996 Dec . 10(12):1605-16. 10.1210/mend.10.12.8961270 PubMed 8961270.
Backbone
  Vector backbone: na
  Vector type: Mammalian Expression, Luciferase
Growth in bacteria
  Bacterial resistance: Ampicillin, 100 μg/mL
  Growth temperature: 37°C
  Growth strain: DH5alpha
  Copy number: High Copy
Gene/Insert
  Gene/Insert name: C3 promoter (alt name: C3)
  Species: H. sapiens (human)
  Insert size (bp): 1100
  Entrez Gene: C3 (a.k.a. AHUS5, ARMD9, ASP, C3a, C3b, CPAMD1, HEL-S-62p)
  Cloning method: Restriction Enzyme; 5′ cloning site PstI (not destroyed); 3′ cloning site BamHI (not destroyed)
  Sequencing primers: 5′ lucNrev
Terms and licenses: Academic/Nonprofit Terms; Industry Terms: Not Available to Industry
How to cite: C3 luc (T1 del) was a gift from Donald McDonnell (Addgene plasmid # 11358 ; http://n2t.net/addgene:11358 ; RRID:Addgene_11358)
