[The description below was written by a language model from this plasmid's Addgene catalogue record and pLannotate feature annotations shown in this document.]
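Description:
C3 luc (T1 del) is a mammalian luciferase reporter plasmid in which a fragment of the human complement component 3 (C3) promoter, listed as about 1.1 kb and cloned between PstI and BamHI sites, is placed upstream of the firefly (Photinus pyralis) luciferase coding sequence. The backbone is not named in the record. The sequenced plasmid is 7,621 nt, and the annotation shows a pUC-type architecture: a high-copy ColE1/pUC origin, an ampicillin resistance gene (β-lactamase) with its own promoter for selection in E. coli, an f1 phage origin flanked by M13 gene fragments, and remnants of lacZα, the lac promoter/operator, lacI, rop and bom. The C3 promoter itself is not annotated by the feature-calling software, but the unannotated region preceding a pUC multiple cloning site fragment and the luciferase open reading frame is consistent with its expected position.

Downstream of luciferase lies an SV40-derived processing cassette, comprising the small t antigen intron, small t and large T antigen fragments (including the sequence that encodes the large T nuclear localization signal), and the SV40 polyadenylation signal. These provide splicing and 3′ end formation for the reporter transcript rather than expressing viral proteins. Light output after transfection into mammalian cells therefore reports transcriptional activity of the C3 promoter fragment. The associated publication concerns mapping the sequences in the human C3 promoter needed for estrogen responsiveness and for the mixed agonist activity of tamoxifen. The name "T1 del" suggests a deletion variant in that promoter-dissection series, but the record does not define which element is removed.
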