Features (pLannotate 1.2.2; 20 found; start..end, strand, type, name):
   1159..1185    -  misc_feature   MCS (fragment): pUC18/19 multiple cloning site
   1220..2869    +  CDS            LUCI_PHOPY: Experimental evidence at protein level: Swiss-Prot protein existence level 1. Produces green light with a wavelength of 562 nm. From Photinus pyralis (Common eastern firefly) (Lampyris pyralis).
   2927..3001    +  CDS            small t antigen (fragment): SV40 (simian virus 40) small t antigen
   3003..3068    +  intron         small t intron: SV40 (simian virus 40) small t antigen intron
   3198..3218    +  CDS            SV40 NLS: nuclear localization signal of SV40 (simian virus 40) large T antigen
   3537..3620    +  CDS            large T antigen (fragment): large T antigen from SV40 (simian virus 40)
   3643..3777    +  polyA_signal   SV40 poly(A) signal: SV40 polyadenylation signal
   3819..3835    -  protein_bind   lac operator: The lac repressor binds to the lac operator to inhibit transcription in E. coli. This inhibition can be relieved by adding lactose or isopropyl-β-D-thiogalactopyranoside (IPTG). lac repressor encoded by lacI
   3843..3873    -  promoter       lac promoter: promoter for the E. coli lac operon
   3888..3909    -  protein_bind   CAP binding site: CAP binding activates transcription in the presence of cAMP. E. coli catabolite activator protein
   3922..4014    -  CDS            lacI (fragment): lac repressor; lacI; The lac repressor binds to the lac operator to inhibit transcription in E. coli. This inhibition can be relieved by adding lactose or isopropyl-β-D-thiogalactopyranoside (IPTG).
   4197..4785    -  rep_origin     ori: high-copy-number ColE1/pMB1/pBR322/pUC origin of replication
   4956..5816    -  CDS            AmpR: β-lactamase; bla; confers resistance to ampicillin, carbenicillin, and related antibiotics
   5817..5921    -  promoter       AmpR promoter: bla
   6016..6051    +  CDS            rop (fragment): Rop protein, which maintains plasmids at low copy number; rop
   6153..6252    +  misc_feature   bom (fragment): basis of mobility region from pBR322
   6260..6663    -  CDS            M13 gene II (fragment) (sequence partly withheld): pII; II; replication
   6753..7181    -  rep_origin     f1 ori (sequence partly withheld): f1 bacteriophage origin of replication; arrow indicates direction of (+) strand synthesis
   7169..7474    -  CDS            M13 gene IV (fragment) (sequence partly withheld): pIV; IV; phage assembly
   7485..18      -  CDS            lacZα (fragment) (across the origin): LacZα fragment of β-galactosidase; lacZ fragment
>Addgene plasmid #11358 | C3 luc (T1 del) | addgene full sequence | sequence record 354472 | Addgene NGS Result
GTAAAACGACGGCCAGTGCCAAGCTTGCATGCCACGCGTCTCGAGTAACGCAGGTTCAAGCTTATTCACT
GCAGTGAGCTGTGATTGCACCACTGCAATTTAGCCTGAGTGACAGAAGGAAAAAAAAATTTTTTTAAAGG
AAAACACAAAAAGAATATGCTGTCAACAGGGATGGGAGGAAGACCACCTTTACTGCTATACACATTTGTA
CCTTTTAGATGTTGATCAATATGAATATATTATACACACAGACACACACACAGACACACACACACACACA
CACAAACAATACAATTTAATATCCTAAGAGGATATTGACATTAGACAGGTACAAAAGCTCTAGAAATGAG
GACTTTCCTCAGTGATGACTTTTTTCACCACCAAAGTCACTCAGGCATCCTGACAAGGGTAAGTGAGGGG
AGCCTCCTTGGAAAATAAACTCACTTGGATAGTGAACTCCTGCACATACCTCAAAGCCCATCTGAAATGT
CCCCTCCTACAGGAAGTTTTCCCTGACCCTCCAAGAAGCAGAGTTCTATTTCACTGGGGAAAACATTTCT
TCTTCTTCTTTTTTTTCCCTGCCCTGCACATGAGCTAGAAAACATTTCATGAAACTGGGAGTTCCTGTGC
TGGGCTCTGTCCCTCCCCCATTCTACTTCCCCTCCCTCAGCATGGAAGCCTCTGGAAGTGGGGCTCTGAC
TCCCAGCCTACAGAGAGATTCCTAGGAAGTGTTCGACTGATAAACGCATGGCCAAAAGTGAACTGGGGAT
GAGGTCCAAGACATCTGCGGTGGGGGGTTCTCCAGACCTTAGTGTTCTTCCACTACAAAGTGGGTCCAAC
AGAGAAAGGTCTGTGCTCACCAGGTGGCCCTGACCCTGGGAGAGTCCAGGGCAGGGTGCAGCTGCATTCA
TGCTGCTGGGGAACATGCCCTCAGGTTACTCACCCCATGGACATGTTGGCCCCAGGGACTGAAAAGCTTA
GGAAATGGTATTGAGAAATCTGGGGCAGCCCCAAAAGGGGAGAGGCCATGGGGAGAAGGGGGGGCTGAGT
GGGGGAAAGGCAGGAGCCAGATAAAAAGCCAGCTCCAGCAGGCGCTGCTCACTCCTCCCCATCCTCTCCC
TCTGTCCCTCTGTCCCTCTGACCCTGCACTGTCCCAGCAGGATCCCCGGGTACCGAGCTCGAATTTCGAG
GAGCTTGGCATTCCGGTACTGTTGGTAAAATGGAAGACGCCAAAAACATAAAGAAAGGCCCGGCGCCATT
CTATCCTCTAGAGGATGGAACCGCTGGAGAGCAACTGCATAAGGCTATGAAGAGATACGCCCTGGTTCCT
GGAACAATTGCTTTTACAGATGCACATATCGAGGTGAACATCACGTACGCGGAATACTTCGAAATGTCCG
TTCGGTTGGCAGAAGCTATGAAACGATATGGGCTGAATACAAATCACAGAATCGTCGTATGCAGTGAAAA
CTCTCTTCAATTCTTTATGCCGGTGTTGGGCGCGTTATTTATCGGAGTTGCAGTTGCGCCCGCGAACGAC
ATTTATAATGAACGTGAATTGCTCAACAGTATGAACATTTCGCAGCCTACCGTAGTGTTTGTTTCCAAAA
AGGGGTTGCAAAAAATTTTGAACGTGCAAAAAAAATTACCAATAATCCAGAAAATTATTATCATGGATTC
TAAAACGGATTACCAGGGATTTCAGTCGATGTACACGTTCGTCACATCTCATCTACCTCCCGGTTTTAAT
GAATACGATTTTGTACCAGAGTCCTTTGATCGTGACAAAACAATTGCACTGATAATGAATTCCTCTGGAT
CTACTGGGTTACCTAAGGGTGTGGCCCTTCCGCATAGAACTGCCTGCGTCAGATTCTCGCATGCCAGAGA
TCCTATTTTTGGCAATCAAATCATTCCGGATACTGCGATTTTAAGTGTTGTTCCATTCCATCACGGTTTT
GGAATGTTTACTACACTCGGATATTTGATATGTGGATTTCGAGTCGTCTTAATGTATAGATTTGAAGAAG
AGCTGTTTTTACGATCCCTTCAGGATTACAAAATTCAAAGTGCGTTGCTAGTACCAACCCTATTTTCATT
CTTCGCCAAAAGCACTCTGATTGACAAATACGATTTATCTAATTTACACGAAATTGCTTCTGGGGGCGCA
CCTCTTTCGAAAGAAGTCGGGGAAGCGGTTGCAAAACGCTTCCATCTTCCAGGGATACGACAAGGATATG
GGCTCACTGAGACTACATCAGCTATTCTGATTACACCCGAGGGGGATGATAAACCGGGCGCGGTCGGTAA
AGTTGTTCCATTTTTTGAAGCGAAGGTTGTGGATCTGGATACCGGGAAAACGCTGGGCGTTAATCAGAGA
GGCGAATTATGTGTCAGAGGACCTATGATTATGTCCGGTTATGTAAACAATCCGGAAGCGACCAACGCCT
TGATTGACAAGGATGGATGGCTACATTCTGGAGACATAGCTTACTGGGACGAAGACGAACACTTCTTCAT
AGTTGACCGCTTGAAGTCTTTAATTAAATACAAAGGATATCAGGTGGCCCCCGCTGAATTGGAATCGATA
TTGTTACAACACCCCAACATCTTCGACGCGGGCGTGGCAGGTCTTCCCGACGATGACGCCGGTGAACTTC
CCGCCGCCGTTGTTGTTTTGGAGCACGGAAAGACGATGACGGAAAAAGAGATCGTGGATTACGTCGCCAG
TCAAGTAACAACCGCGAAAAAGTTGCGCGGAGGAGTTGTGTTTGTGGACGAAGTACCGAAAGGTCTTACC
GGAAAACTCGACGCAAGAAAAATCAGAGAGATCCTCATAAAGGCCAAGAAGGGCGGAAAGTCCAAATTGT
AAAATGTAACTGTATTCAGCGATGACGAAATTCTTAGCTATTGTAATACTCTAGAGGATCTTTGTGAAGG
AACCTTACTTCTGTGGTGTGACATAATTGGACAAACTACCTACAGAGATTTAAAGCTCTAAGGTAAATAT
AAAATTTTTAAGTGTATAATGTGTTAAACTACTGATTCTAATTGTTTGTGTATTTTAGATTCCAACCTAT
GGAACTGATGAATGGGAGCAGTGGTGGAATGCCTTTAATGAGGAAAACCTGTTTTGCTCAGAAGAAATGC
CATCTAGTGATGATGAGGCTACTGCTGACTCTCAACATTCTACTCCTCCAAAAAAGAAGAGAAAGGTAGA
AGACCCCAAGGACTTTCCTTCAGAATTGCTAAGTTTTTTGAGTCATGCTGTGTTTAGTAATAGAACTCTT
GCTTGCTTTGCTATTTACACCACAAAGGAAAAAGCTGCACTGCTATACAAGAAAATTATGGAAAAATATT
CTGTAACCTTTATAAGTAGGCATAACAGTTATAATCATAACATACTGTTTTTTCTTACTCCACACAGGCA
TAGAGTGTCTGCTATTAATAACTATGCTCAAAAATTGTGTACCTTTAGCTTTTTAATTTGTAAAGGGGTT
AATAAGGAATATTTGATGTATAGTGCCTTGACTAGAGATCATAATCAGCCATACCACATTTGTAGAGGTT
TTACTTGCTTTAAAAAACCTCCCACACCTCCCCCTGAACCTGAAACATAAAATGAATGCAATTGTTGTTG
TTAACTTGTTTATTGCAGCTTATAATGGTTACAAATAAAGCAATAGCATCACAAATTTCACAAATAAAGC
ATTTTTTTCACTGCATTCTAGTTGTGGTTTGTCCAAACTCATCAATGTATCTTATCATGTCTGGATCGGG
AATTCGTAATCATGGTCATAGCTGTTTCCTGTGTGAAATTGTTATCCGCTCACAATTCCACACAACATAC
GAGCCGGAAGCATAAAGTGTAAAGCCTGGGGTGCCTAATGAGTGAGCTAACTCACATTAATTGCGTTGCG
CTCACTGCCCGCTTTCCAGTCGGGAAACCTGTCGTGCCAGCTGCATTAATGAATCGGCCAACGCGCGGGG
AGAGGCGGTTTGCGTATTGGGCGCTCTTCCGCTTCCTCGCTCACTGACTCGCTGCGCTCGGTCGTTCGGC
TGCGGCGAGCGGTATCAGCTCACTCAAAGGCGGTAATACGGTTATCCACAGAATCAGGGGATAACGCAGG
AAAGAACATGTGAGCAAAAGGCCAGCAAAAGGCCAGGAACCGTAAAAAGGCCGCGTTGCTGGCGTTTTTC
CATAGGCTCCGCCCCCCTGACGAGCATCACAAAAATCGACGCTCAAGTCAGAGGTGGCGAAACCCGACAG
GACTATAAAGATACCAGGCGTTTCCCCCTGGAAGCTCCCTCGTGCGCTCTCCTGTTCCGACCCTGCCGCT
TACCGGATACCTGTCCGCCTTTCTCCCTTCGGGAAGCGTGGCGCTTTCTCATAGCTCACGCTGTAGGTAT
CTCAGTTCGGTGTAGGTCGTTCGCTCCAAGCTGGGCTGTGTGCACGAACCCCCCGTTCAGCCCGACCGCT
GCGCCTTATCCGGTAACTATCGTCTTGAGTCCAACCCGGTAAGACACGACTTATCGCCACTGGCAGCAGC
CACTGGTAACAGGATTAGCAGAGCGAGGTATGTAGGCGGTGCTACAGAGTTCTTGAAGTGGTGGCCTAAC
TACGGCTACACTAGAAGAACAGTATTTGGTATCTGCGCTCTGCTGAAGCCAGTTACCTTCGGAAAAAGAG
TTGGTAGCTCTTGATCCGGCAAACAAACCACCGCTGGTAGCGGTGGTTTTTTTGTTTGCAAGCAGCAGAT
TACGCGCAGAAAAAAAGGATCTCAAGAAGATCCTTTGATCTTTTCTACGGGGTCTGACGCTCAGTGGAAC
GAAAACTCACGTTAAGGGATTTTGGTCATGAGATTATCAAAAAGGATCTTCACCTAGATCCTTTTAAATT
AAAAATGAAGTTTTAAATCAATCTAAAGTATATATGAGTAAACTTGGTCTGACAGTTACCAATGCTTAAT
CAGTGAGGCACCTATCTCAGCGATCTGTCTATTTCGTTCATCCATAGTTGCCTGACTCCCCGTCGTGTAG
ATAACTACGATACGGGAGGGCTTACCATCTGGCCCCAGTGCTGCAATGATACCGCGAGACCCACGCTCAC
CGGCTCCAGATTTATCAGCAATAAACCAGCCAGCCGGAAGGGCCGAGCGCAGAAGTGGTCCTGCAACTTT
ATCCGCCTCCATCCAGTCTATTAATTGTTGCCGGGAAGCTAGAGTAAGTAGTTCGCCAGTTAATAGTTTG
CGCAACGTTGTTGCCATTGCTACAGGCATCGTGGTGTCACGCTCGTCGTTTGGTATGGCTTCATTCAGCT
CCGGTTCCCAACGATCAAGGCGAGTTACATGATCCCCCATGTTGTGCAAAAAAGCGGTTAGCTCCTTCGG
TCCTCCGATCGTTGTCAGAAGTAAGTTGGCCGCAGTGTTATCACTCATGGTTATGGCAGCACTGCATAAT
TCTCTTACTGTCATGCCATCCGTAAGATGCTTTTCTGTGACTGGTGAGTACTCAACCAAGTCATTCTGAG
AATAGTGTATGCGGCGACCGAGTTGCTCTTGCCCGGCGTCAATACGGGATAATACCGCGCCACATAGCAG
AACTTTAAAAGTGCTCATCATTGGAAAACGTTCTTCGGGGCGAAAACTCTCAAGGATCTTACCGCTGTTG
AGATCCAGTTCGATGTAACCCACTCGTGCACCCAACTGATCTTCAGCATCTTTTACTTTCACCAGCGTTT
CTGGGTGAGCAAAAACAGGAAGGCAAAATGCCGCAAAAAAGGGAATAAGGGCGACACGGAAATGTTGAAT
ACTCATACTCTTCCTTTTTCAATATTATTGAAGCATTTATCAGGGTTATTGTCTCATGAGCGGATACATA
TTTGAATGTATTTAGAAAAATAAACAAATAGGGGTTCCGCGCACATTTCCCCGAAAAGTGCCACCTGACG
TCTAAGAAACCATTATTATCATGACATTAACCTATAAAAATAGGCGTATCACGAGGCCCTTTCGTCTCGC
GCGTTTCGGTGATGACGGTGAAAACCTCTGACACATGCAGCTCCCGGAGACGGTCACAGCTTGTCTGTAA
GCGGATGCCGGGAGCAGACAAGCCCGTCAGGGCGCGTCAGCGGGTGTTGGCGGGTGTCGGGGCTGGCTTA
ACTATGCGGCATCAGAGCAGATTGTACTGAGAGTGCACCATATGCGGTGTGAAATACCGCACAGATGCGT
AAGGAGAAAATACCGCATCAGGCGATTCCAACATCCAATAAATCATACAGGCAAGGCAAAGAA
[83 nt withheld, positions 6294-6376]
GGGAGAAGCCTTTATTTCAACGCAA
[44 nt withheld, positions 6402-6445]
TGAGTAATGTGTAGGT
[44 nt withheld, positions 6462-6505]
A
[69 nt withheld, positions 6507-6575]
CTACAAAGGCTATCAGGTCATTGCCTGAG
[100 nt withheld, positions 6605-6704]
AGATTGTATAAGCAAATATTTAAATTGTAAGCGTTAATATTTTGTTAAAATTCGCGTTAAATTTTTGTTA
AATCAGCTCATTTTTTAACCAATAGGCCGAAATCGGCAAAATCCCTTATAAATCAAAAGAATAGACCGAG
ATAGGGT
[37 nt withheld, positions 6852-6888]
AAAGAACGTGGACTCCAACGTCAAAGG
[49 nt withheld, positions 6916-6964]
T
[91 nt withheld, positions 6966-7056]
G
[378 nt withheld, positions 7058-7435]
G
[38 nt withheld, positions 7437-7474]
GGAATCGCCATTCGCCATTCAGGCTGCGCAACTGTTGGGAAGGGCGATCGGTGCGGGCCTCTTCGCTATT
ACGCCAGCTGGCGAAAGGGGGATGTGCTGCAAGGCGATTAAGTTGGGTAACGCCAGGGTTTTCCCAGTCA
CGACGTT
