>Addgene plasmid #11358 | C3 luc (T1 del) | addgene partial sequence | sequence record 18240 | LucNRev 5'-CCTTATGCAGTTGCTCTCC-3'
TGGCGCCGGGCCTTTCTTTATGTTTTTGGCGTCTTCCATTTTACCAACAGTACCGGAATGCCAAGCTCCT
CGAAATTCGAGCTCGGTACCCGGGGATCCTGCTGGGACAGTGCAGGGTCAGAGGGACAGAGGGACAGAGG
GAGAGGATGGGGAGGAGTGAGCAGC
